Addgene plasmid #82998: pDONR223_RBM34_WT_V5
Purpose: Gateway Donor vector containing RBM34, used as an over expression control for gene expression analysis. Part of the Target Accelerator Plasmid Collection.
Depositing lab: Jesse Boehm & Matthew Meyerson & David Root. Depositing organization: Broad Institute. Publication: High-throughput Phenotyping of Lung Cancer Somatic Mutations. Berger AH, Brooks AN, Wu X, Shrestha Y, Chouinard C, Piccioni F, Bagul M, Kamburov A, Imielinski M, Hogstrom L, Zhu C, Yang X, Pantel S, Sakai R, Watson J, Kaplan N, Campbell JD, Singh S, Root DE, Narayan R, Natoli T, Lahr DL, Tirosh I, Tamayo P, Getz G, Wong B, Doench J, Subramanian A, Golub TR, Meyerson M, Boehm JS. Cancer Cell. 2016 Aug 8;30(2):214-28. doi: 10.1016/j.ccell.2016.06.022. Epub 2016 Jul 28. PubMed 27478040.
Backbone
  Vector backbone: pDONR223
  Backbone manufacturer: Invitrogen
  Vector type: Gateway Entry vector
Growth in bacteria
  Bacterial resistance: Spectinomycin, 50 μg/mL
  Growth temperature: 37°C
  Growth strain: DH5alpha
  Copy number: High Copy
Gene/Insert
  Gene/Insert name: RBM34 (alt name: NM_015014)
  Species: H. sapiens (human)
  Mutation: deleted amino acids 1-5
  Entrez Gene: RBM34
  Promoter: None
  Cloning method: Gateway Cloning
  Sequencing primers: 5′ M13pUC-fwd; 3′ M13-Rev
Terms and licenses: Academic/Nonprofit Terms; Industry Terms: Not Available to Industry
Depositor comments: Open state: NO stop codon immediately follows insert
How to cite: pDONR223_RBM34_WT_V5 was a gift from Jesse Boehm & Matthew Meyerson & David Root (Addgene plasmid # 82998 ; http://n2t.net/addgene:82998 ; RRID:Addgene_82998)
