[The description below was written by a language model from this plasmid's Addgene catalogue record and pLannotate feature annotations shown in this document.]
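Description:
pDONR223_RBM34_WT_V5 is a Gateway entry clone built on the Invitrogen pDONR223 backbone, carrying the human RBM34 (RNA-binding motif protein 34) open reading frame. It is a small bacterial plasmid of about 4.1 kb, maintained in E. coli at high copy from a ColE1/pUC-type origin. Selection is with spectinomycin through the aadA (SmR) aminoglycoside adenylyltransferase gene, which sits downstream of fragments of a class 1 integron Pc promoter and a gentamicin-resistance gene. The rrnB T1 and T2 terminators flank the cloning region and insulate it from read-through transcription. Short lacI and lacZα fragments are annotated as backbone remnants.

The RBM34 coding sequence lies on the reverse strand between two attL recombination sites. The automated annotation labels them attL2 and attL3, although a standard entry clone would normally have an attL1/attL2 pair. These sites allow the ORF to be moved into any compatible destination vector by an LR Clonase reaction. The record lists no promoter for the insert, so the plasmid is a shuttle rather than an expression vector. The annotated T7 promoter next to the cassette is a backbone element. Although designated wild type, the insert is recorded as lacking amino acids 1–5. It is in the "open" configuration with no stop codon after the ORF, which permits C-terminal fusion to a tag supplied by the destination vector. The "V5" in the name presumably refers to such a tag, since no V5 sequence is annotated in this plasmid. The clone belongs to the Target Accelerator Plasmid Collection and serves as an overexpression control for gene expression analysis in high-throughput phenotyping of lung cancer somatic mutations.
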