Features (pLannotate 1.2.2; 12 found; start..end, strand, type, name):
     50..77      +  terminator     rrnB T2 terminator: transcription terminator T2 from the E. coli rrnB gene
    132..224     -  CDS            lacI (fragment): lac repressor; lacI; The lac repressor binds to the lac operator to inhibit transcription in E. coli. This inhibition can be relieved by adding lactose or isopropyl-β-D-thiogalactopyranoside (IPTG).
    407..995     -  rep_origin     ori: high-copy-number ColE1/pMB1/pBR322/pUC origin of replication
   1088..1879    -  CDS            SmR: aminoglycoside adenylyltransferase (Murphy, 1985); aadA; confers resistance to spectinomycin and streptomycin
   1886..1942    -  CDS            GmR (fragment): gentamycin acetyltransferase; aacC1; confers resistance to gentamycin
   2118..2141    -  promoter       Pc promoter (fragment): intI1 (promoter lies within the coding sequence); class 1 integron promoter
   2331..2349    +  promoter       T7 promoter: promoter for bacteriophage T7 RNA polymerase
   2367..2466    +  protein_bind   attL2: mutant version of attL; recombination site for the Gateway® LR reaction LR Clonase™
   2468..3745    -  CDS            RBM34: RBM34_HUMAN - Also known as KIAA0117. Experimental evidence at protein level: Swiss-Prot protein existence level 1. From Homo sapiens (Human).
   3745..3840    -  protein_bind   attL3: mutant version of attL; recombination site for the Gateway® LR reaction LR Clonase™
   3857..3893    +  CDS            lacZα (fragment): LacZα fragment of β-galactosidase; lacZ fragment
   3940..3983    -  terminator     rrnB T1 terminator: Escherichia coli rrnB; transcription terminator T1 from the E. coli rrnB gene
>Addgene plasmid #82998 | pDONR223_RBM34_WT_V5 | addgene full sequence | sequence record 162946 | Addgene NGS result
GGGTGGCGGGCAGGACGCCCGCCATAAACTGCCAGGCATCAAACTAAGCAGAAGGCCATCCTGACGGATG
GCCTTTTTGCGTTTCTACAAACTCTTCCTGGCTAGCGGTACGCGTATTAATTGCGTTGCGCTCACTGCCC
GCTTTCCAGTCGGGAAACCTGTCGTGCCAGCTGCATTAATGAATCGGCCAACGCGCGGGGAGAGGCGGTT
TGCGTATTGGGCGCTCTTCCGCTTCCTCGCTCACTGACTCGCTGCGCTCGGTCGTTCGGCTGCGGCGAGC
GGTATCAGCTCACTCAAAGGCGGTAATACGGTTATCCACAGAATCAGGGGATAACGCAGGAAAGAACATG
TGAGCAAAAGGCCAGCAAAAGGCCAGGAACCGTAAAAAGGCCGCGTTGCTGGCGTTTTTCCATAGGCTCC
GCCCCCCTGACGAGCATCACAAAAATCGACGCTCAAGTCAGAGGTGGCGAAACCCGACAGGACTATAAAG
ATACCAGGCGTTTCCCCCTGGAAGCTCCCTCGTGCGCTCTCCTGTTCCGACCCTGCCGCTTACCGGATAC
CTGTCCGCCTTTCTCCCTTCGGGAAGCGTGGCGCTTTCTCATAGCTCACGCTGTAGGTATCTCAGTTCGG
TGTAGGTCGTTCGCTCCAAGCTGGGCTGTGTGCACGAACCCCCCGTTCAGCCCGACCGCTGCGCCTTATC
CGGTAACTATCGTCTTGAGTCCAACCCGGTAAGACACGACTTATCGCCACTGGCAGCAGCCACTGGTAAC
AGGATTAGCAGAGCGAGGTATGTAGGCGGTGCTACAGAGTTCTTGAAGTGGTGGCCTAACTACGGCTACA
CTAGAAGAACAGTATTTGGTATCTGCGCTCTGCTGAAGCCAGTTACCTTCGGAAAAAGAGTTGGTAGCTC
TTGATCCGGCAAACAAACCACCGCTGGTAGCGGTGGTTTTTTTGTTTGCAAGCAGCAGATTACGCGCAGA
AAAAAAGGATCTCAAGAAGATCCTTTGATCTTTTCTACGGGGTCTGACGCTCAGTGGAACGACGCGTAAC
TCACGTTAAGGGATTTTGGTCATGGGTGGCTCGAGGGTTATTTGCCGACTACCTTGGTGATCTCGCCTTT
CACGTAGTGGACAAATTCTTCCAACTGATCTGCGCGCGAGGCCAAGCGATCTTCTTCTTGTCCAAGATAA
GCCTGTCTAGCTTCAAGTATGACGGGCTGATACTGGGCCGGCAGGCGCTCCATTGCCCAGTCGGCAGCGA
CATCCTTCGGCGCGATTTTGCCGGTTACTGCGCTGTACCAAATGCGGGACAACGTAAGCACTACATTTCG
CTCATCGCCAGCCCAGTCGGGCGGCGAGTTCCATAGCGTTAAGGTTTCATTTAGCGCCTCAAATAGATCC
TGTTCAGGAACCGGATCAAAGAGTTCCTCCGCCGCTGGACCTACCAAGGCAACGCTATGTTCTCTTGCTT
TTGTCAGCAAGATAGCCAGATCAATGTCGATCGTGGCTGGCTCGAAGATACCTGCAAGAATGTCATTGCG
CTGCCATTCTCCAAATTGCAGTTCGCGCTTAGCTGGATAACGCCACGGAATGATGTCGTCGTGCACAACA
ATGGTGACTTCTACAGCGCGGAGAATCTCGCTCTCTCCAGGGGAAGCCGAAGTTTCCAAAAGGTCGTTGA
TCAAAGCTCGCCGCGTTGTTTCATCAAGCCTTACGGTCACCGTAACCAGCAAATCAATATCACTGTGTGG
CTTCAGGCCGCCATCCACTGCGGAGCCGTACAAATGTACGGCCAGCAACGTCGGTTCGAGATGGCGCTCG
ATGACGCCAACTACCTCTGATAGTTGAGTCGATACTTCGGCGATCACCGCTTCCCTCATAATGTTTAACT
TTGTTTTAGGGCGACTGCCCTGCTGCGTAACATCGTTGCTGCTCCATAACATCAAACATCGACCCACGGC
GTAACGCGCTTGCTGCTTGGATGCCCGAGGCATAGACTGTACCCCAAAAAAACAGTCATAACAAGCCATG
AAAACCGCCACTGCGCCGTTACCACCGCTGCGTTCGGTCAAGGTTCTGGACCAGTTGCGTGAGCGCATAC
GCTACTTGCATTACAGCTTACGAACCGAACAGGCTTATGTCCACTGGGTTCGTGCCTTCATCCGTTTCCA
CGGTGTGCGTCACCCGGCAACCTTGGGTAGCAGCGAAGTCGAGGCATTTCTGTCCTGGCTGGTCTAGAGG
AGGCATGATGATATATTTTTATCTTGTGCAATGTAACATCAGAGATTTTGAGACACGGGCCAGAGCTGCC
AGGAAACAGCTATGACCATGTAATACGACTCACTATAGGGGATATCAGCTGGATGGCAAATAATGATTTT
ATTTTGACTGATAGTGACCTGTTCGTTGCAACAAATTGATAAGCAATGCTTTCTTATAATGCCAACTTTG
TACAAGAAAGTTGGGTATTTCTGTTTTCTCTGTTTCTTAGGGCGTCCACTTTTCTTCTGTCCTTTCTTCT
TCGTTTTAAGGAGAACAGCTTTTTCTCCAATAAATAAGCTTTTAGGATGTCCTTCTGCAGTTTTGGAAGT
AAAATTAAGTCCCTGCTTAGGTTTACTGACATTCTTCAATCGTGGATTTGAATTTTGTTGTTTAAATTTT
TCTTTATTAACAGAACGCATGACTCTGAGTTTTCTCCCCATGAGTTCAGAATTATTTAATTTCAGAGCAA
GATGAACAGAATCTGTATTCTCAAAGAGCACATAGCCAAACCCTTTGCCGATGCCTGTCATTTTGTCTCT
CACAATCCTCACGGCCATGATACTTCCACAGTCCAGAAAGTGCTTCTCAATGGCAGATTCTTCAACTTTA
TAAGGGAGATTCCCCACAAAAACCGATCTCTTGTCTCTAGATGAGGTCTCAGATGCGAGATCAACTCTAA
TACGAAATCCATCTGCAATCTGGGCCCCATTTCTTTTCAATGCTTGCGTGGCAGCACTCTCCTCCTTAAA
CACAACATAGGCATTAATATTTTTCTGATCAGGATGAATTTTACGTTTTATTGCTGCCAACTTTTTGGAT
AGCGTTCCCTCTGCTGGAATCAGAGAACGAAATCGTACAGATTCTATTTGTCCATACTCTTTAAAAAACG
ACTTCAGCTTCTTCTTATTACATGTAACAGGCAAATTCCCAACAAACACAGTTCTCTCATTCTTTAATCT
CTCTTCTTCTTGGTTGATTTGAATTTTCTTTCTTTGACTGACAACTGTGTCTTCTGTGTCATCAAGTATT
TTTCTATCTGCTACTTTAACACCAGGTTGAGAATTTTTCCTTTTCTGCCCTTGTTTCTGGTGAATTTCTT
CTTCTAAATCAGCACTCGCTAGAGCGCTTTCCCTGTCTGCCAACTTTTTTTCTGCGTTAGTGTGTTTCTT
CTTCGCTTTCACTTTTTTGGCAGGTTCTTGCGAAAGTGGTCTTTCAATCTGGGATGTACTTTCTTCCTCC
TCATTCCGTTTCGTTTTTTTGATGGTTTGTTTAGGCACAGGCACGTACACGGGTTGAATCTGGGGCTCCA
GAGAACTGAAGAGGGACGCCAGCCGACCGGTGCCACCTCTGGAATGGTGTTCGCCGCGAAATAAGCTACT
GGCGACCTGTCCAAGCCTGTAGTCTTCCGGCGGACTCCCGCGAACGCCGTCGTCAGGATTCTCTCCCTCC
TGGACACTTCTCTTTCTCTTCCGTTTGCTCATGCCAACTTTTTTGTACAAAGTTGGCATTATAAAAAAGC
ATTGCTCATCAATTTGTTGCAACGAACAGGTCACTATCAGTCAAAATAAAATCATTATTTGGGGCCCGAG
CTTAAGACTGGCCGTCGTTTTACAACGTCGTGACTGGGAAAACATCCATGCTAGCGTTAACGCGAGAGTA
GGGAACTGCCAGGCATCAAATAAAACGAAAGGCTCAGTCGGAAGACTGGGCCTTTCGTTTTATCTGTTGT
TTGTCGGTGAACGCTCTCCTGAGTAGGACAAATCCGCCGGGAGCGGATTTGAACGTTGTGAAGCAACGGC
CCGGA
