>Addgene plasmid #82998 | pDONR223_RBM34_WT_V5 | depositor partial sequence | sequence record 157724 | Insert sequence
ATGAGCAAACGGAAGAGAAAGAGAAGTGTCCAGGAGGGAGAGAATCCTGACGACGGCGTTCGCGGGAGTC
CGCCGGAAGACTACAGGCTTGGACAGGTCGCCAGTAGCTTATTTCGCGGCGAACACCATTCCAGAGGTGG
CACCGGTCGGCTGGCGTCCCTCTTCAGTTCTCTGGAGCCCCAGATTCAACCCGTGTACGTGCCTGTGCCT
AAACAAACCATCAAAAAAACGAAACGGAATGAGGAGGAAGAAAGTACATCCCAGATTGAAAGACCACTTT
CGCAAGAACCTGCCAAAAAAGTGAAAGCGAAGAAGAAACACACTAACGCAGAAAAAAAGTTGGCAGACAG
GGAAAGCGCTCTAGCGAGTGCTGATTTAGAAGAAGAAATTCACCAGAAACAAGGGCAGAAAAGGAAAAAT
TCTCAACCTGGTGTTAAAGTAGCAGATAGAAAAATACTTGATGACACAGAAGACACAGTTGTCAGTCAAA
GAAAGAAAATTCAAATCAACCAAGAAGAAGAGAGATTAAAGAATGAGAGAACTGTGTTTGTTGGGAATTT
GCCTGTTACATGTAATAAGAAGAAGCTGAAGTCGTTTTTTAAAGAGTATGGACAAATAGAATCTGTACGA
TTTCGTTCTCTGATTCCAGCAGAGGGAACGCTATCCAAAAAGTTGGCAGCAATAAAACGTAAAATTCATC
CTGATCAGAAAAATATTAATGCCTATGTTGTGTTTAAGGAGGAGAGTGCTGCCACGCAAGCATTGAAAAG
AAATGGGGCCCAGATTGCAGATGGATTTCGTATTAGAGTTGATCTCGCATCTGAGACCTCATCTAGAGAC
AAGAGATCGGTTTTTGTGGGGAATCTCCCTTATAAAGTTGAAGAATCTGCCATTGAGAAGCACTTTCTGG
ACTGTGGAAGTATCATGGCCGTGAGGATTGTGAGAGACAAAATGACAGGCATCGGCAAAGGGTTTGGCTA
TGTGCTCTTTGAGAATACAGATTCTGTTCATCTTGCTCTGAAATTAAATAATTCTGAACTCATGGGGAGA
AAACTCAGAGTCATGCGTTCTGTTAATAAAGAAAAATTTAAACAACAAAATTCAAATCCACGATTGAAGA
ATGTCAGTAAACCTAAGCAGGGACTTAATTTTACTTCCAAAACTGCAGAAGGACATCCTAAAAGCTTATT
TATTGGAGAAAAAGCTGTTCTCCTTAAAACGAAGAAGAAAGGACAGAAGAAAAGTGGACGCCCTAAGAAA
CAGAGAAAACAGAAATAA
